>Addgene plasmid #206369 | pHAGE2-TetO-mSox2C17 | addgene full sequence | sequence record 410013 | Addgene NGS Result
TGGAAGGGCTAATTCACTCCCAAAGAAGACAAGATATCCTTGATCTGTGGATCTACCACACACAAGGCTA
CTTCCCTGATTAGCAGAACTACACACCAGGGCCAGGGGTCAGATATCCACTGACCTTTGGATGGTGCTAC
AAGCTAGTACCAGTTGAGCCAGATAAGGTAGAAGAGGCCAATAAAGGAGAGAACACCAGCTTGTTACACC
CTGTGAGCCTGCATGGGATGGATGACCCGGAGAGAGAAGTGTTAGAGTGGAGGTTTGACAGCCGCCTAGC
ATTTCATCACGTGGCCCGAGAGCTGCATCCGGAGTACTTCAAGAACTGCTGATATCGAGCTTGCTACAAG
GGACTTTCCGCTGGGGACTTTCCAGGGAGGCGTGGCCTGGGCGGGACTGGGGAGTGGCGAGCCCTCAGAT
CCTGCATATAAGCAGCTGCTTTTTGCCTGTACTGGGTCTCTCTGGTTAGACCAGATCTGAGCCTGGGAGC
TCTCTGGCTAACTAGGGAACCCACTGCTTAAGCCTCAATAAAGCTTGCCTTGAGTGCTTCAAGTAGTGTG
TGCCCGTCTGTTGTGTGACTCTGGTAACTAGAGATCCCTCAGACCCTTTTAGTCAGTGTGGAAAATCTCT
AGCAGTGGCGCCCGAACAGGGACTTGAAAGCGAAAGGGAAACCAGAGGAGCTCTCTCGACGCAGGACTCG
GCTTGCTGAAGCGCGCACGGCAAGAGGCGAGGGGCGGCGACTGGTGAGTACGCCAAAAATTTTGACTAGC
GGAGGCTAGAAGGAGAGAGATGGGTGCGAGAGCGTCAGTATTAAGCGGGGGAGAATTAGATCGCGATGGG
AAAAAATTCGGTTAAGGCCAGGGGGAAAGAAAAAATATAAATTAAAACATATAGTATGGGCAAGCAGGGA
GCTAGAACGATTCGCAGTTAATCCTGGCCTGTTAGAAACATCAGAAGGCTGTAGACAAATACTGGGACAG
CTACAACCATCCCTTCAGACAGGATCAGAAGAACTTAGATCATTATATAATACAGTAGCAACCCTCTATT
GTGTGCATCAAAGGATAGAGATAAAAGACACCAAGGAAGCTTTAGACAAGATAGAGGAAGAGCAAAACAA
AAGTAAGACCACCGCACAGCAAGCGGCCGGCCGCTGATCTTCAGACCTGGAGGAGGAGATATGAGGGACA
ATTGGAGAAGTGAATTATATAAATATAAAGTAGTAAAAATTGAACCATTAGGAGTAGCACCCACCAAGGC
AAAGAGAAGAGTGGTGCAGAGAGAAAAAAGAGCAGTGGGAATAGGAGCTTTGTTCCTTGGGTTCTTGGGA
GCAGCAGGAAGCACTATGGGCGCAGCGTCAATGACGCTGACGGTACAGGCCAGACAATTATTGTCTGGTA
TAGTGCAGCAGCAGAACAATTTGCTGAGGGCTATTGAGGCGCAACAGCATCTGTTGCAACTCACAGTCTG
GGGCATCAAGCAGCTCCAGGCAAGAATCCTGGCTGTGGAAAGATACCTAAAGGATCAACAGCTCCTGGGG
ATTTGGGGTTGCTCTGGAAAACTCATTTGCACCACTGCTGTGCCTTGGAATGCTAGTTGGAGTAATAAAT
CTCTGGAACAGATTTGGAATCACACGACCTGGATGGAGTGGGACAGAGAAATTAACAATTACACAAGCTT
AATACACTCCTTAATTGAAGAATCGCAAAACCAGCAAGAAAAGAATGAACAAGAATTATTGGAATTAGAT
AAATGGGCAAGTTTGTGGAATTGGTTTAACATAACAAATTGGCTGTGGTATATAAAATTATTCATAATGA
TAGTAGGAGGCTTGGTAGGTTTAAGAATAGTTTTTGCTGTACTTTCTATAGTGAATAGAGTTAGGCAGGG
ATATTCACCATTATCGTTTCAGACCCACCTCCCAACCCCGAGGGGACCCGACAGGCCCGAAGGAATAGAA
GAAGAAGGTGGAGAGAGAGACAGAGACAGATCCATTCGATTAGTGAACGGATCTCGACGGTATCGCCGAA
TTCACAAATGGCAGTATTCATCCACAATTTTAAAAGAAAAGGGGGGATTGGGGGGTACAGTGCAGGGGAA
AGAATAGTAGACATAATAGCAACAGACATACAAACTAAAGAATTACAAAAACAAATTACAAAAATTCAAA
ATTTTCGGGTTTATTACAGGGACAGCAGAGATCCAGTTTGGACTAGTCCACACCCTAACTGACACACTCG
AGTTTACCACTCCCTATCAGTGATAGAGAAAAGTGAAAGTCGAGTTTACCACTCCCTATCAGTGATAGAG
AAAAGTGAAAGTCGAGTTTACCACTCCCTATCAGTGATAGAGAAAAGTGAAAGTCGAGTTTACCACTCCC
TATCAGTGATAGAGAAAAGTGAAAGTCGAGTTTACCACTCCCTATCAGTGATAGAGAAAAGTGAAAGTCG
AGTTTACCACTCCCTATCAGTGATAGAGAAAAGTGAAAGTCGAGTTTACCACTCCCTATCAGTGATAGAG
AAAAGTGAAAGTCGAGCTCGGTACCCGGGTCGAGGTAGGCATGTACGGTGGGAGGCCTATATAAGCAGAG
CTCGTTTAGTGAACCGTCAGATCGCCTGGAGACGCCATCCACGCTGTTTTGACCTCCATAGAAGACACCG
GGACCGATCCAGCCTGCGGCCACCACCGGTATGTATAACATGATGGAGACGGAGCTGAAGCCGCCGGGCC
CGCAGCAAGCTTCGGGGGGCGGCGGCGGAGGAGGCAACGCCACGGCGGCGGCGACCGGCGGCAACCAGAA
GAACAGCCCGGACCGCGTCAAGAGGCCCATGAACGCCTTCATGGTATGGTCCCGGGGGCAGCGGCGTAAG
ATGGCCCAGGAGAACCCCAAGATGCACAACTCGGAGATCAGCAAGCGCCTGGGCGCGGAGTGGAAACTTT
TGTCCGAGACCGAGAAGCGGCCGTTCATCGACGAGGCCAAGCGGCTGCGCGCTCTGCACATGAAGGAGCA
CCCGGATTATAAATACCGGCCGCGGCGGAAAACTAAAGTGAAGCGCATGAAGCGGGTGGAGGGAGGCTTC
CTGCACGCTCTCGTCGAGCCCCAGGCCGGCGCGCTTGGTCCCGAGGGCGGCCGCGTGGCCATGGATGGCC
TGGGTCTGCCTTTCCCGGAGCCGGGCTATCCGGCCGGTCCTCCGCTGATGTCTCCGCACATGGGCCCCCA
CTATCGGGACTGCCAGGGACTGGGCGCTCCCGCGCTCGACGGCTACCCTCTGCCCACTCCGGACACATCC
CCGCTGGATGGCGTGGAGCAGGACCCGGCTTTCTTTGCAGCCCCGCTGCCAGGGGACTGCCCGGCGGCCG
GCACCTACACTTACGCTCCAGTCTCGGACTATGCAGTGTCCGTAGAGCCGCCCGCTGGCCCCATGCGAGT
GGGGCCGGACCCCTCGGGCCCTGCGATGCCGGGGATCCTGGCGCCCCCCAGCGCTCTGCACCTGTACTAC
GGCGCGATGGGCTCGCCCGCCGCAAGTGCGGGGCGCGGTTTCCACGCGCAACCCCAGCAGCCGCTGCAAC
CGCAGGCACCGCCCCCGCCACCGCAGCAGCAGCACCCAGCGCACGGCCCCGGGCAACCTTCGCCCCCTCC
CGAGGCTCTGCCCTGCCGGGATGGCACGGAATCCAACCAGCCCACTGAGCTCCTAGGGGAGGTGGACCGC
ACGGAATTCGAACAGTATCTGCCCTTTGTGTATAAGCCCGAGATGGGTCTTCCCTACCAGGGACACGACT
GCGGAGTGAACCTCTCAGACAGCCACGGAGCCATTTCCTCCGTGGTGTCCGACGCTAGCTCAGCGGTCTA
CTATTGCAACTACCCCGACATTTAAGTCGACATCGATAGATCCTAATCAACCTCTGGATTACAAAATTTG
TGAAAGATTGACTGGTATTCTTAACTATGTTGCTCCTTTTACGCTATGTGGATACGCTGCTTTAATGCCT
TTGTATCATGCTATTGCTTCCCGTATGGCTTTCATTTTCTCCTCCTTGTATAAATCCTGGTTGCTGTCTC
TTTATGAGGAGTTGTGGCCCGTTGTCAGGCAACGTGGCGTGGTGTGCACTGTGTTTGCTGACGCAACCCC
CACTGGTTGGGGCATTGCCACCACCTGTCAGCTCCTTTCCGGGACTTTCGCTTTCCCCCTCCCTATTGCC
ACGGCGGAACTCATCGCCGCCTGCCTTGCCCGCTGCTGGACAGGGGCTCGGCTGTTGGGCACTGACAATT
CCGTGGTGTTGTCGGGGAAATCATCGTCCTTTCCTTGGCTGCTCGCCTGTGTTGCCACCTGGATTCTGCG
CGGGACGTCCTTCTGCTACGTCCCTTCGGCCCTCAATCCAGCGGACCTTCCTTCCCGCGGCCTGCTGCCG
GCTCTGCGGCCTCTTCCGCGTCTTCGCCTTCGCCCTCAGACGAGTCGGATCTCCCTTTGGGCCGCCTCCC
CGCCTGGTACCTTTAAGACCAATGACTTACAAGGCAGCTGTAGATCTTAGCCACTTTTTAAAAGAAAAGG
GGGGACTGGAAGGGCTAATTCACTCCCAACGAAGACAAGATCACCTGCAGGACAGGCGCGCCATAACTTC
GTATAGCATACATTATACGAAGTTATCTGCTTTTTGCTTGTACTGGGTCTCTCTGGTTAGACCAGATCTG
AGCCTGGGAGCTCTCTGGCTAACTAGGGAACCCACTGCTTAAGCCTCAATAAAGCTTGCCTTGAGTGCTT
CAAGTAGTGTGTGCCCGTCTGTTGTGTGACTCTGGTAACTAGAGATCCCTCAGACCCTTTTAGTCAGTGT
GGAAAATCTCTAGCACCCGGGCGATTAAGGAAAGGGCTAGATCATTCTTGAAGACGAAAGGGCCTCGTGA
TACGCCTATTTTTATAGGTTAATGTCATGATAATAATGGTTTCTTAGACGTCAGGTGGCACTTTTCGGGG
AAATGTGCGCGGAACCCCTATTTGTTTATTTTTCTAAATACATTCAAATATGTATCCGCTCATGAGACAA
TAACCCTGATAAATGCTTCAATAATATTGAAAAAGGAAGAGTATGAGTATTCAACATTTCCGTGTCGCCC
TTATTCCCTTTTTTGCGGCATTTTGCCTTCCTGTTTTTGCTCACCCAGAAACGCTGGTGAAAGTAAAAGA
TGCTGAAGATCAGTTGGGTGCACGAGTGGGTTACATCGAACTGGATCTCAACAGCGGTAAGATCCTTGAG
AGTTTTCGCCCCGAAGAACGTTTTCCAATGATGAGCACTTTTAAAGTTCTGCTATGTGGCGCGGTATTAT
CCCGTGTTGACGCCGGGCAAGAGCAACTCGGTCGCCGCATACACTATTCTCAGAATGACTTGGTTGAGTA
CTCACCAGTCACAGAAAAGCATCTTACGGATGGCATGACAGTAAGAGAATTATGCAGTGCTGCCATAACC
ATGAGTGATAACACTGCGGCCAACTTACTTCTGACAACGATCGGAGGACCGAAGGAGCTAACCGCTTTTT
TGCACAACATGGGGGATCATGTAACTCGCCTTGATCGTTGGGAACCGGAGCTGAATGAAGCCATACCAAA
CGACGAGCGTGACACCACGATGCCTGTAGCAATGGCAACAACGTTGCGCAAACTATTAACTGGCGAACTA
CTTACTCTAGCTTCCCGGCAACAATTAATAGACTGGATGGAGGCGGATAAAGTTGCAGGACCACTTCTGC
GCTCGGCCCTTCCGGCTGGCTGGTTTATTGCTGATAAATCTGGAGCCGGTGAGCGTGGGTCTCGCGGTAT
CATTGCAGCACTGGGGCCAGATGGTAAGCCCTCCCGTATCGTAGTTATCTACACGACGGGGAGTCAGGCA
ACTATGGATGAACGAAATAGACAGATCGCTGAGATAGGTGCCTCACTGATTAAGCATTGGTAACTGTCAG
ACCAAGTTTACTCATATATACTTTAGATTGATTTAAAACTTCATTTTTAATTTAAAAGGATCTAGGTGAA
GATCCTTTTTGATAATCTCATGACCAAAATCCCTTAACGTGAGTTTTCGTTCCACTGAGCGTCAGACCCC
GTAGAAAAGATCAAAGGATCTTCTTGAGATCCTTTTTTTCTGCGCGTAATCTGCTGCTTGCAAACAAAAA
AACCACCGCTACCAGCGGTGGTTTGTTTGCCGGATCAAGAGCTACCAACTCTTTTTCCGAAGGTAACTGG
CTTCAGCAGAGCGCAGATACCAAATACTGTTCTTCTAGTGTAGCCGTAGTTAGGCCACCACTTCAAGAAC
TCTGTAGCACCGCCTACATACCTCGCTCTGCTAATCCTGTTACCAGTGGCTGCTGCCAGTGGCGATAAGT
CGTGTCTTACCGGGTTGGACTCAAGACGATAGTTACCGGATAAGGCGCAGCGGTCGGGCTGAACGGGGGG
TTCGTGCACACAGCCCAGCTTGGAGCGAACGACCTACACCGAACTGAGATACCTACAGCGTGAGCTATGA
GAAAGCGCCACGCTTCCCGAAGGGAGAAAGGCGGACAGGTATCCGGTAAGCGGCAGGGTCGGAACAGGAG
AGCGCACGAGGGAGCTTCCAGGGGGAAACGCCTGGTATCTTTATAGTCCTGTCGGGTTTCGCCACCTCTG
ACTTGAGCGTCGATTTTTGTGATGCTCGTCAGGGGGGCGGAGCCTATGGAAAAACGCCAGCAACGCGGCC
TTTTTACGGTTCCTGGCCTTTTGCTGGCCTTTTGCTCACATGTTCTTTCCTGCGTTATCCCCTGATTCTG
TGGATAACCGTATTACCGCCTTTGAGTGAGCTGATACCGCTCGCCGCAGCCGAACGACCGAGCGCAGCGA
GTCAGTGAGCGAGGAAGCGGAAGAGCGCCCAATACGCAAACCGCCTCTCCCCGCGCGTTGGCCGATTCAT
TAATGCAGCAAGCTCATGGCTGACTAATTTTTTTTATTTATGCAGAGGCCGAGGCCGCCTCGGCCTCTGA
GCTATTCCAGAAGTAGTGAGGAGGCTTTTTTGGAGGCCTAGGCTTTTGCAAAAAGCTCCCCGTGGCACGA
CAGGTTTCCCGACTGGAAAGCGGGCAGTGAGCGCAACGCAATTAATGTGAGTTAGCTCACTCATTAGGCA
CCCCAGGCTTTACACTTTATGCTTCCGGCTCGTATGTTGTGTGGAATTGTGAGCGGATAACAATTTCACA
CAGGAAACAGCTATGACATGATTACGAATTTCACAAATAAAGCATTTTTTTCACTGCATTCTAGTTGTGG
TTTGTCCAAACTCATCAATGTATCTTATCATGTCTGGATCAACTGGATAACTCAAGCTAACCAAAATCAT
CCCAAACTTCCCACCCCATACCCTATTACCACTGCCAATTACCTGTGGTTTCATTTACTCTAAACCTGTG
ATTCCTCTGAATTATTTTCATTTTAAAGAAATTGTATTTGTTAAATATGTACTACAAACTTAGTAGT
Features (pLannotate 1.2.2; 27 found; start..end, strand, type, name):
    377..634     +  LTR            5' LTR (truncated): truncated 5' long terminal repeat (LTR) from HIV-1
    681..806     +  misc_feature   HIV-1 Ψ: packaging signal of human immunodeficiency virus type 1
    790..1128    +  CDS            HIV-1 gag (fragment): gag protein from human immunodeficiency virus 1; gag
   1303..1536    +  misc_feature   RRE: The Rev response element (RRE) of HIV-1 allows for Rev-dependent mRNA export from the nucleus to the cytoplasm.
   1913..2013    +  CDS            Rev (fragment): human immunodeficiency virus 1 (HIV-1) Rev protein; rev; enhances nuclear export of unspliced and incompletely spliced viral mRNAs
   2058..2175    +  misc_feature   cPPT/CTS: central polypurine tract and central termination sequence of HIV-1
   2217..2237    -  promoter       SV40 promoter (fragment): SV40 enhancer and early promoter
   2251..2521    +  protein_bind   tetracycline response element: contains seven copies of the tetracycline operator tetO tetracycline repressor TetR
   2532..2549    +  misc_feature   MCS (fragment): pUC18/19 multiple cloning site
   2549..2616    +  promoter       tight TRE promoter (fragment): Tet-responsive promoter PTight, consisting of seven tet operator sequences followed by the minimal CMV promoter
   2784..3872    +  CDS            Sox17 (fragment): SOX17_MOUSE - Also known as Sox-17. Experimental evidence at protein level: Swiss-Prot protein existence level 1. [Isoform 2]: Has no DNA-binding activity, and does not function as transcriptional activator. From Mus musculus (Mouse).
   3895..4483    +  misc_feature   WPRE: woodchuck hepatitis virus posttranscriptional regulatory element
   4536..4555    +  misc_feature   cPPT/CTS (fragment): central polypurine tract and central termination sequence of HIV-1
   4557..4592    +  LTR            3' LTR (ΔU3) (fragment): self-inactivating 3' long terminal repeat (LTR) from HIV-1
   4613..4646    +  protein_bind   loxP: Cre-mediated recombination occurs in the 8-bp core sequence (GCATACAT). Cre recombinase
   4665..4845    +  LTR            5' LTR (truncated): truncated 5' long terminal repeat (LTR) from HIV-1
   4978..5082    +  promoter       AmpR promoter: bla
   5083..5943    +  CDS            AmpR: β-lactamase; bla; confers resistance to ampicillin, carbenicillin, and related antibiotics
   6114..6702    +  rep_origin     ori: high-copy-number ColE1/pMB1/pBR322/pUC origin of replication
   6885..6939    +  CDS            lacI (fragment): lac repressor; lacI; The lac repressor binds to the lac operator to inhibit transcription in E. coli. This inhibition can be relieved by adding lactose or isopropyl-β-D-thiogalactopyranoside (IPTG).
   6945..7038    +  rep_origin     SV40 ori (fragment): SV40 origin of replication
   7063..7100    +  CDS            lacI (fragment): lac repressor; lacI; The lac repressor binds to the lac operator to inhibit transcription in E. coli. This inhibition can be relieved by adding lactose or isopropyl-β-D-thiogalactopyranoside (IPTG).
   7113..7134    +  protein_bind   CAP binding site: CAP binding activates transcription in the presence of cAMP. E. coli catabolite activator protein
   7149..7179    +  promoter       lac promoter: promoter for the E. coli lac operon
   7187..7203    +  protein_bind   lac operator: The lac repressor binds to the lac operator to inhibit transcription in E. coli. This inhibition can be relieved by adding lactose or isopropyl-β-D-thiogalactopyranoside (IPTG). lac repressor encoded by lacI
   7237..7320    +  polyA_signal   SV40 poly(A) signal (fragment): SV40 polyadenylation signal
   7487..329     +  CDS            nef (fragment) (across the origin): NEF_HV1BR - Experimental evidence at protein level: Swiss-Prot protein existence level 1. Extracellular Nef protein targets CD4(+) T-lymphocytes for apoptosis by interacting with CXCR4 surface receptors (PubMed:14990729). From Human immunodeficiency virus type 1 group M subtype B (isolate BRU/LAI) (HIV-1).
