[The description below was written by a language model from this plasmid's Addgene catalogue record and pLannotate feature annotations shown in this document.]
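Description:
pHAGE2-TetO-mSox2C17 is an HIV-1-based lentiviral transfer plasmid built on the pHAGE2-TetO backbone for tetracycline-regulated expression of an engineered mouse SOX factor in mammalian cells. It is propagated in E. coli as a high-copy plasmid through a ColE1/pUC-type origin and selected with ampicillin via the β-lactamase gene. A recombination-reducing strain is recorded for growth, as is usual for LTR-containing vectors. The viral framework comprises a truncated 5' LTR, the Ψ packaging signal with an adjoining gag fragment, the Rev response element for Rev-dependent nuclear export of the genomic RNA, and the cPPT/CTS. Downstream of the cargo lie a WPRE, which enhances transcript stability and expression, and a self-inactivating ΔU3 3' LTR. A loxP site is annotated within the 3' LTR region. In vectors of this design it is copied to both ends of the provirus during reverse transcription, which would allow Cre-mediated excision, although the record does not state that use.

The payload is driven by a tetracycline response element of seven tetO repeats joined to a minimal CMV promoter, so expression depends on a tetracycline-controlled transactivator supplied separately; none is encoded here. The insert is Sox2-C17, a chimera of mouse Sox2 carrying the C-terminal transactivation domain of Sox17. The automated annotation labels the whole open reading frame only as a Sox17 fragment, which probably reflects homology-based matching and not the catalogued composition. No tag, reporter or mammalian selection marker is annotated. The plasmid is intended for lentivirus production, and the associated study examined which features of engineered SOX17 improve pluripotency induction and maintenance.
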