Addgene plasmid #206369: pHAGE2-TetO-mSox2C17
Purpose: Expresses mouse SOX2-C17 in mammalian cells, for lentivirus generation.
Depositing lab: Ralf Jauch. Depositing organization: University of Hong Kong. Publication: Evaluation of the determinants for improved pluripotency induction and maintenance by engineered SOX17. Hu H, Ho DHH, Tan DS, MacCarthy CM, Yu CH, Weng M, Scholer HR, Jauch R. Nucleic Acids Res. 2023 Aug 23:gkad597. doi: 10.1093/nar/gkad597. PubMed 37607832.
Backbone
  Vector backbone: pHAGE2-TetO
  Vector type: Lentiviral
Growth in bacteria
  Bacterial resistance: Ampicillin, 100 μg/mL
  Growth temperature: 37°C
  Growth strain: NEB Stable
  Copy number: High Copy
Gene/Insert
  Gene/Insert name: Sox2-C17 chimera (alt name: Sox2 with C-terminus transactivator domain of Sox17)
  Species: M. musculus (mouse)
  Entrez Gene: Sox2 (a.k.a. Sox-2, lcc, ysb); Sox17
  Cloning method: Restriction Enzyme; 5′ cloning site unknown (unknown if destroyed)
Terms and licenses: Academic/Nonprofit Terms; Industry Terms: Not Available to Industry
How to cite: pHAGE2-TetO-mSox2C17 was a gift from Ralf Jauch (Addgene plasmid # 206369 ; http://n2t.net/addgene:206369 ; RRID:Addgene_206369)
