>Addgene plasmid #206369 | pHAGE2-TetO-mSox2C17 | depositor partial sequence | sequence record 401614 | mSox2C17
ATGTATAACATGATGGAGACGGAGCTGAAGCCGCCGGGCCCGCAGCAAGCTTCGGGGGGCGGCGGCGGAG
GAGGCAACGCCACGGCGGCGGCGACCGGCGGCAACCAGAAGAACAGCCCGGACCGCGTCAAGAGGCCCAT
GAACGCCTTCATGGTATGGTCCCGGGGGCAGCGGCGTAAGATGGCCCAGGAGAACCCCAAGATGCACAAC
TCGGAGATCAGCAAGCGCCTGGGCGCGGAGTGGAAACTTTTGTCCGAGACCGAGAAGCGGCCGTTCATCG
ACGAGGCCAAGCGGCTGCGCGCTCTGCACATGAAGGAGCACCCGGATTATAAATACCGGCCGCGGCGGAA
AACTAAAGTGAAGCGCATGAAGCGGGTGGAGGGAGGCTTCCTGCACGCTCTCGTCGAGCCCCAGGCCGGC
GCGCTTGGTCCCGAGGGCGGCCGCGTGGCCATGGATGGCCTGGGTCTGCCTTTCCCGGAGCCGGGCTATC
CGGCCGGTCCTCCGCTGATGTCTCCGCACATGGGCCCCCACTATCGGGACTGCCAGGGACTGGGCGCTCC
CGCGCTCGACGGCTACCCTCTGCCCACTCCGGACACATCCCCGCTGGATGGCGTGGAGCAGGACCCGGCT
TTCTTTGCAGCCCCGCTGCCAGGGGACTGCCCGGCGGCCGGCACCTACACTTACGCTCCAGTCTCGGACT
ATGCAGTGTCCGTAGAGCCGCCCGCTGGCCCCATGCGAGTGGGGCCGGACCCCTCGGGCCCTGCGATGCC
GGGGATCCTGGCGCCCCCCAGCGCTCTGCACCTGTACTACGGCGCGATGGGCTCGCCCGCCGCAAGTGCG
GGGCGCGGTTTCCACGCGCAACCCCAGCAGCCGCTGCAACCGCAGGCACCGCCCCCGCCACCGCAGCAGC
AGCACCCAGCGCACGGCCCCGGGCAACCTTCGCCCCCTCCCGAGGCTCTGCCCTGCCGGGATGGCACGGA
ATCCAACCAGCCCACTGAGCTCCTAGGGGAGGTGGACCGCACGGAATTCGAACAGTATCTGCCCTTTGTG
TATAAGCCCGAGATGGGTCTTCCCTACCAGGGACACGACTGCGGAGTGAACCTCTCAGACAGCCACGGAG
CCATTTCCTCCGTGGTGTCCGACGCTAGCTCAGCGGTCTACTATTGCAACTACCCCGACATTTAA
